Addgene plasmid #223180: pMZ7
Depositing lab: Paul Blainey. Publication: Vaginal Lactobacillus fatty acid response mechanisms reveal a novel strategy for bacterial vaginosis treatment. Zhu M, Frank MW, Radka CD, Jeanfavre S, Tse MW, Pacheco JA, Pierce K, Deik A, Xu J, Hussain S, Hussain FA, Xulu N, Khan N, Pillay V, Dong KL, Ndung'u T, Clish CB, Rock CO, Blainey PC, Bloom SM, Kwon DS. bioRxiv [Preprint]. 2023 Dec 30:2023.12.30.573720. doi: 10.1101/2023.12.30.573720. PubMed 38234804.
Backbone
  Vector backbone: pMZ7
  Vector type: Chromosomal integration
Growth in bacteria
  Bacterial resistance: Erythromycin (200 μg/mL), Kanamycin (50 μg/mL)
  Growth temperature: 37°C
  Growth strain: EC1000, Bacterial strain #71852
  Growth instructions: 40 μg/mL Kanamycin required for EC1000
  Copy number: Low Copy
Terms and licenses: Academic/Nonprofit Terms; Industry Terms: Not Available to Industry
Depositor comments: Please note that this plasmid may require a unique bacterial strain, so make sure to confirm that you can also obtain the appropriate growth strain. Please contact us or contact our distributors if you have any questions. Please visit https://doi.org/10.1101/2023.12.30.573720 for bioRxiv preprint.
How to cite: pMZ7 was a gift from Paul Blainey (Addgene plasmid # 223180 ; http://n2t.net/addgene:223180 ; RRID:Addgene_223180)
