[The description below was written by a language model from this plasmid's Addgene catalogue record and pLannotate feature annotations shown in this document.]
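Description:
pMZ7 is a small (about 3.1 kb), low-copy chromosomal integration vector deposited as an empty backbone; the record lists no insert. It comes from work on fatty acid response mechanisms in vaginal Lactobacillus species, which suggests use for genetic manipulation of lactobacilli, although the target organism is not stated in the fields given. The plasmid is propagated in the E. coli strain EC1000, and the depositor warns that this specialised host may be required. That requirement would fit a vector that depends on a replication function supplied by the host. However, the annotation shows no complete replication origin, only short fragments resembling the RSF origin and the pBR322 bom region, so how the plasmid replicates cannot be determined from the record. Of the two antibiotics listed, erythromycin selects for the plasmid, whereas kanamycin is noted as a requirement of the EC1000 strain, and no kanamycin resistance gene is annotated on the plasmid.

The annotated features include ermC together with its upstream leader peptide. This rRNA methyltransferase from Staphylococcus aureus confers macrolide-lincosamide-streptogramin B resistance, and the leader peptide regulates its expression. The vector also carries a upp gene encoding uracil phosphoribosyltransferase, best matched to a Bacillus homologue. upp is commonly used as a counterselectable marker, because cells expressing it are sensitive to 5-fluorouracil. Pairing it with ermC is consistent with a two-step allelic exchange scheme: integrants are selected with erythromycin, then loss of the vector is selected by counterselection. The record does not explicitly describe this workflow. A pUC18/19-type multiple cloning site sits within a lacZα fragment, downstream of the lac promoter, lac operator and CAP binding site. It provides a place to clone homology arms or other targeting sequences. A short lacI fragment is also annotated.
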