Features (pLannotate 1.2.2; 11 found; start..end, strand, type, name):
    283..382     +  misc_feature   bom (fragment): basis of mobility region from pBR322
    388..545     -  CDS            lacZα (fragment): LacZα fragment of β-galactosidase; lacZ fragment
    542..598     +  misc_feature   MCS: pUC18/19 multiple cloning site
    635..651     -  protein_bind   lac operator: The lac repressor binds to the lac operator to inhibit transcription in E. coli. This inhibition can be relieved by adding lactose or isopropyl-β-D-thiogalactopyranoside (IPTG). lac repressor encoded by lacI
    659..689     -  promoter       lac promoter: promoter for the E. coli lac operon
    704..725     -  protein_bind   CAP binding site: CAP binding activates transcription in the presence of cAMP. E. coli catabolite activator protein
    738..830     -  CDS            lacI (fragment): lac repressor; lacI; The lac repressor binds to the lac operator to inhibit transcription in E. coli. This inhibition can be relieved by adding lactose or isopropyl-β-D-thiogalactopyranoside (IPTG).
    832..940     -  rep_origin     RSF ori (fragment): Plasmids containing the RSF 1030 origin of replication can be propagated in E. coli cells that contain additional plasmids with compatible origins.
   1643..2374    -  CDS            ermC: ERMC1_STAAU - Experimental evidence at transcript level: Swiss-Prot protein existence level 2. This protein produces a dimethylation of the adenine residue at position 2085 in 23S rRNA, resulting in reduced affinity between ribosomes and macrolide-lincosamide-streptogramin B antibiotics. From Staphylococcus aureus.
   2437..2493    -  CDS            ermC: LPRM_STAAU - Experimental evidence at protein level: Swiss-Prot protein existence level 1. This peptide is involved in the control mechanism of the synthesis of the erythromycin resistance protein. From Staphylococcus aureus.
   2541..56      -  CDS            upp (across the origin): UPP_BACCL - Experimental evidence at protein level: Swiss-Prot protein existence level 1. Catalyzes the conversion of uracil and 5-phospho-alpha-D- ribose 1-diphosphate (PRPP) to UMP and diphosphate. From Bacillus caldolyticus.
>Addgene plasmid #223180 | pMZ7 | addgene full sequence | sequence record 441239 | Addgene NGS Result
ATAATTGTTAATTTGTGCTGAATCAAAGGGTGATCCAAAACTACAAACTTTCCCATATATGCCTCCTATT
AACAAATAACTTAATTCATTAAATATTTTAATCAAAAACGCAAAGGGTTTAAAGCCCTTTGCGTTTTATT
TTTTATTTATTCAAATGATGGCCGCCGGTGAAAACCTCTGACACATGCAGCTCCCGGAGACGGTCACAGC
TTGTCTGTAAGCGGATGCCGGGAGCAGACAAGCCCGTCAGGGCGCGTCAGCGGGTGTTGGCGGGTGTCGG
GGCTGGCTTAACTATGCGGCATCAGAGCAGATTGTACTGAGAGTGCACCATATGCGGTGTGAAATACCGC
ACAGATGCGTAAGGAGAAAATACCGCATCAGGCGCCATTCGCCATTCAGGCTGCGCAACTGTTGGGAAGG
GCGATCGGTGCGGGCCTCTTCGCTATTACGCCAGCTGGCGAAAGGGGGATGTGCTGCAAGGCGATTAAGT
TGGGTAACGCCAGGGTTTTCCCAGTCACGACGTTGTAAAACGACGGCCAGTGAATTCGAGCTCGGTACCC
GGGGATCCTCTAGAGTCGACCTGCAGGCATGCAAGCTTGGCGTAATCATGGTCATAGCTGTTTCCTGTGT
GAAATTGTTATCCGCTCACAATTCCACACAACATACGAGCCGGAAGCATAAAGTGTAAAGCCTGGGGTGC
CTAATGAGTGAGCTAACTCACATTAATTGCGTTGCGCTCACTGCCCGCTTTCCAGTCGGGAAACCTGTCG
TGCCAGCTGCATTAATGAATCGGCCAACGCGCGGGGAGAGGCGGTTTGCGTATTGGGCGCTCTTCCGCTT
CCTCGCTCACTGACTCGCTGCGCTCGGTCGTTCGGCTGCGGCGAGCGGTATCAGCTCACTCAAAGGCGGT
AATACGGTTATCCACAGAATCAGGGGATAACGCAGCTAGAACTAGCGATTCTGAAATCACCATTTAAAAA
ACTCCAATCAAATAATTTTATAAAGTTAGTGTATCACTTTGTAATCATAAAAACAACAATAAAGCTACTT
AAATATAGATTTATAAAAAACGTTGGCGAAAACGTTGGCGATTCGTTGGCGATTGAAAAACCCCTTAAAC
CCTTGAGCCAGTTGGGATAGAGCGTTTTTGGCACAAAAATTGGCACTCGGCACTTAATGGGGGGTCGTAG
TACGGAAGCAAAATTCGCTTCCTTTCCCCCCATTTTTTTCCAAATTCCAAATTTTTTTCAAAAATTTTCC
AGCGCTACCGCTCGGCAAAATTGCAAGCAATTTTTAAAATCAAACCCATGAGGGAATTTCATTCCCTCAT
ACTCCCTTGAGCCTCCTCCAACCGAAATAGAAGGGCGCTGCGCTTATTATTTCATTCAGTCATCGGCTTT
CATAATCTAACAGACAACATCTTCGCTGCAAAGCCACGCTACGCTCAAGGGCTTTTACGCTACGATAACG
CCTGTTTTAACGATTATGCCGATAACTAAACGAAATAAACGCTAAAACGTCTCAGAAACGATTTTGAGAC
GTTTTAATAAAAAATCGCTAGTCCGAGGCCTCGACCCGATTCACAAAAAATAGGCACACGAAAAACAAGT
TAAGGGATGCAGTTTATGCATCCCTTAACTTACTTATTAAATAATTTATAGCTATTGAAAAGAGATAAGA
ATTGTTCAAAGCTAATATTGTTTAAATCGTCAATTCCTGCATGTTTTAAGGAATTGTTAAATTGATTTTT
TGTAAATATTTTCTTGTATTCTTTGTTAACCCATTTCATAACGAAATAATTATACTTTTGTTTATCTTTG
TGTGATATTCTTGATTTTTTTCTACTTAATCTGATAAGTGAGCTATTCACTTTAGGTTTAGGATGAAAAT
ATTCTCTTGGAACCATACTTAATATAGAAATATCAACTTCTGCCATTAAAAGTAATGCCAATGAGCGTTT
TGTATTTAATAATCTTTTAGCAAACCCGTATTCCACGATTAAATAAATCTCATTAGCTATACTATCAAAA
ACAATTTTGCGTATTATATCCGTACTTATGTTATAAGGTATATTACCATATATTTTATAGGATTGGTTTT
TAGGAAATTTAAACTGCAATATATCCTTGTTTAAAACTTGGAAATTATCGTGATCAACAAGTTTATTTTC
TGTAGTTTTGCATAATTTATGGTCTATTTCAATGGCAGTTACGAAATTACACCTCTTTACTAATTCAAGG
GTAAAATGGCCTTTTCCTGAGCCGATTTCAAAGATATTATCATGTTCATTTAATCTTATATTTGTCATTA
TTTTATCTATATTATGTTTTGAAGTAATAAAGTTTTGACTGTGTTTTATATTTTTCTCGTTCATTATAAC
CCTCTTTAATTTGGTTATATGAATTTTGCTTATTAACGATTCATTATAACCACTTATTTTTTGTTTGGTT
GATAATGAACTGTGCTGATTACAAAAATACTAAAAATGCCCATATTTTTTCCTCCTTATAAAATTAGTAT
AATTATAGCACGGTCGATTACTTAGTACCGAAGAGTCTGTCACCGGCATCTCCCAAACCAGGGAAAATGT
AACCATTGTCCAGCAATTTATCATCTTCTGATGCAGCATAAATATCAACATCAGGATTTTCTTCTTGGAC
TGCCTTAATACCTTCTGGAGCTGCTACTAAAACTGCCAATTTAATATCCTTAACACCACGCTTCTTTAAT
GCAGCGATAGCGTCATTAGCAGAACCACCAGTAGCAAGCATTGGATCAACAACTAAACATTCACGTTCAG
CAATATCCTTTGGAGCTTTAAAGAAATATTCATGCGGCTTCAAAGTTTCTTCATCACGATACATACCAAT
AACAGCAATCTTAGCTGATGGTACCATCTCAAGAACACCGTTAAGCATTCCCATACCTGCACGCAAAATC
GGCACAATTGTCAATTTCTTGCCGGCGATTTCTTTTTGGACTGTCTTACCCATTGGTGTTTCAATTTCAA
CATCTTCAAGTGGTAAATCTCTAGTAATTTCATAGGTCATTAATCCACCGATTTCACCAACAATTCTACG
AAATTCGTTTGAACCTGTGTCCTTGCGACGA
